>Addgene plasmid #114886 | BRI1 BRI1_pECIA14 | addgene full sequence | sequence record 275965 | Addgene NGS Result
GTAAAACGACGGCCAGTGAATTAATTCGTTGCAGGACAGGATGTGGTGCCCGATGTGACTAGCTCTTTGC
TGCAGGCCGTCCTATCCTCTGGTTCCGATAAGAGACCCAGAACTCCGGCCCCCCACCGCCCACCGCCACC
CCCATACATATGTGGTACGCAAGTAAGAGTGCCTGCGCATGCCCCATGTGCCCCACCAAGAGCTTTGCAT
CCCATACAAGTCCCCAAAGTGGAGAACCGAACCAATTCTTCGCGGGCAGAACAAAAGCTTCTGCACACGT
CTCCACTCGAATTTGGAGCCGGCCGGCGTGTGCAAAAGAGGTGAATCGAACGAAAGACCCGTGTGTAAAG
CCGCGTTTCCAAAATGTATAAAACCGAGAGCATCTGGCCAATGTGCATCAGTTGTGGTCAGCAGCAAAAT
CAAGTGAATCATCTCAGTGCAACTAAAGGGGGGATCCGATCTCAATATGAAGTTATGCATATTACTGGCC
GTCGTGGCCTTTGTTGGCCTCTCGCTCGGGATGGTAAGCGCTATTGTTTTATATGTGCTTTTGGCGGCGG
CGGCGCATTCTGCCTTTGCGGCCATGGGTAGCCAGAGCCTGTACCGCGAAATTCACCAGCTGATTTCTTT
CAAAGATGTGCTGCCGGACAAAAACCTGCTGCCGGATTGGAGCAGCAACAAAAACCCGTGCACCTTCGAT
GGCGTGACCTGCCGTGATGATAAAGTGACCAGCATCGATCTGAGCAGCAAACCGCTGAACGTGGGCTTCA
GCGCCGTGAGCAGCAGCCTGCTGTCTCTGACCGGCCTGGAAAGCCTGTTCCTGAGCAACAGCCACATCAA
CGGCAGCGTGAGCGGCTTCAAATGCAGCGCCAGCCTGACCAGCCTGGATCTGTCTCGCAACAGCCTGAGC
GGTCCGGTGACCACCCTGACCAGTCTGGGCAGCTGCAGCGGCCTGAAATTCCTGAACGTGTCCAGCAACA
CCCTGGATTTCCCGGGCAAAGTGTCTGGCGGTCTGAAACTGAACAGCCTGGAAGTGCTGGATCTGAGCGC
CAACAGCATCAGCGGCGCCAACGTGGTGGGCTGGGTGCTGTCTGATGGCTGCGGCGAACTGAAACACCTG
GCCATCAGCGGCAACAAAATCAGCGGTGATGTGGATGTGAGCCGCTGCGTGAACCTGGAATTCCTGGATG
TGTCCTCCAACAACTTCAGCACCGGCATCCCGTTTCTGGGCGATTGCAGCGCCCTGCAGCACCTGGATAT
CTCTGGCAACAAACTGAGCGGCGATTTCAGCCGCGCCATCAGCACCTGCACGGAACTGAAACTGCTGAAC
ATCAGCAGCAACCAGTTCGTGGGCCCAATTCCGCCACTGCCGCTGAAAAGCCTGCAGTACCTGAGCCTGG
CCGAAAACAAATTCACCGGCGAAATCCCGGATTTCCTGAGCGGCGCCTGCGATACCCTGACGGGCCTGGA
CCTGAGCGGCAACCACTTCTACGGCGCCGTGCCGCCGTTCTTCGGTAGCTGCTCTCTGCTGGAAAGTCTG
GCCCTGTCTAGCAACAACTTCTCTGGCGAACTGCCGATGGATACCCTGCTGAAAATGCGTGGTCTGAAAG
TCCTGGACCTGTCCTTCAACGAATTCAGCGGTGAGCTGCCGGAATCTCTGACCAACCTGAGCGCCTCTCT
GCTGACCCTGGATCTGAGTTCGAACAACTTCAGTGGCCCGATCCTGCCGAACCTGTGCCAGAACCCGAAA
AACACCCTGCAAGAACTGTACCTGCAGAACAACGGCTTCACCGGCAAAATTCCGCCGACCCTGAGCAACT
GCAGCGAACTGGTGTCTCTGCACCTGAGCTTCAACTACCTGTCTGGCACCATCCCGAGCAGCCTGGGCAG
CCTGAGCAAACTGCGTGATCTGAAACTGTGGCTGAACATGCTGGAAGGCGAAATTCCGCAAGAACTGATG
TACGTCAAAACCCTGGAAACCCTGATTCTGGACTTCAACGATCTGACCGGTGAAATTCCGAGCGGCCTGT
CTAACTGCACCAACCTGAACTGGATCAGCCTGAGTAACAACCGCCTGACGGGTGAAATCCCGAAATGGAT
CGGCCGCCTGGAAAACCTGGCGATCCTGAAACTGTCCAACAACAGCTTCAGTGGTAATATTCCAGCGGAA
CTGGGCGACTGTCGTAGCCTGATCTGGCTGGACCTGAACACCAACCTGTTCAACGGCACCATTCCGGCCG
CTATGTTCAAACAGAGCGGCAAAATCGCCGCCAACTTCATTGCCGGCAAACGCTACGTGTACATCAAAAA
CGATGGCATGAAAAAAGAATGCCACGGTGCCGGCAACCTGCTGGAATTTCAGGGCATCCGCAGCGAACAG
CTGAACCGCCTGAGCACCCGCAACCCGTGCAACATCACCAGCCGCGTGTACGGCGGCCACACCAGCCCGA
CCTTCGATAACAACGGCTCTATGATGTTCCTGGATATGAGCTACAACATGCTGTCTGGCTACATTCCGAA
AGAAATCGGCAGCATGCCGTACCTGTTCATCCTGAACCTGGGCCACAACGATATCAGCGGCAGCATCCCG
GATGAAGTGGGCGATCTGCGCGGTCTGAACATTCTGGATCTGTCGAGCAACAAACTGGATGGCCGCATCC
CGCAGGCCATGAGCGCCCTGACCATGCTGACCGAAATCGACCTGTCGAACAACAACCTGTCCGGCCCGAT
TCCGGAAATGGGCCAGTTCGAAACCTTTCCGCCGGCTAAATTTCTGAACAACCCGGGCCTGTGCGGCTAC
CCGCTGCCGCGCTGCGATCCGAGCAACGCCGATGGCTACGCCCACCATCAGCGCAGCCACGGCCGTCGCC
TGGAGGTGCTGTTCCAGGGACCAAGCGGCAATCCCGGCGGCGATCTGGCCCCCCAGATGCTGCGCGAGCT
GCAGGAGACCAATGCCGCCCTGCAGGACGTGCGCGAGCTGCTGCGCCACCGCGTGAAGGAGATCACCTTC
CTGAAGAACACCGTGATGGAGTGCGACGCCTGCGGCATGCAGCCCTCTAGAGGCTCCGGCTCCATCATCC
CAGTTGAGGAGGAGAACCCGGACTTCTGGAACCGCGAGGCAGCCGAGGCCCTGGGTGCCGCCAAGAAGCT
GCAGCCTGCACAGACAGCCGCCAAGAACCTCATCATCTTCCTGGGCGATGGGATGGGGGTGTCTACGGTG
ACAGCTGCCAGGATCCTAAAAGGGCAGAAGAAGGACAAACTGGGGCCTGAGATACCCCTGGCCATGGACC
GCTTCCCATATGTGGCTCTGTCCAAGACATACAATGTAGACAAACATGTGCCAGACAGTGGAGCCACAGC
CACGGCCTACCTGTGCGGGGTCAAGGGCAACTTCCAGACCATTGGCTTGAGTGCAGCCGCCCGCTTTAAC
CAGTGCAACACGACACGCGGCAACGAGGTCATCTCCGTGATGAATCGGGCCAAGAAAGCAGGGAAGTCAG
TGGGAGTGGTAACCACCACACGAGTGCAGCACGCCTCGCCAGCCGGCACCTACGCCCACACGGTGAACCG
CAACTGGTACTCGGACGCCGACGTGCCTGCCTCGGCCCGCCAGGAGGGGTGCCAGGACATCGCTACGCAG
CTCATCTCCAACATGGACATTGACGTGATCCTAGGTGGAGGCCGAAAGTACATGTTTCGCATGGGAACCC
CAGACCCTGAGTACCCAGATGACTACAGCCAAGGTGGGACCAGGCTGGACGGGAAGAATCTGGTGCAGGA
ATGGCTGGCGAAGCGCCAGGGTGCCCGGTATGTGTGGAACCGCACTGAGCTCATGCAGGCTTCCCTGGAC
CCGTCTGTGACCCATCTCATGGGTCTCTTTGAGCCTGGAGACATGAAATACGAGATCCACCGAGACTCCA
CACTGGACCCCTCCCTGATGGAGATGACAGAGGCTGCCCTGCGCCTGCTGAGCAGGAACCCCCGCGGCTT
CTTCCTCTTCGTGGAGGGTGGTCGCATCGACCATGGTCATCATGAAAGCAGGGCTTACCGGGCACTGACT
GAGACGATCATGTTCGACGACGCCATTGAGAGGGCGGGCCAGCTCACCAGCGAGGAGGACACGCTGAGCC
TCGTCACTGCCGACCACTCCCACGTCTTCTCCTTCGGAGGCTACCCCCTGCGAGGGAGCTCCATCTTCGG
GCTGGCCCCTGGCAAGGCCCGGGACAGGAAGGCCTACACGGTCCTCCTATACGGAAACGGTCCAGGCTAT
GTGCTCAAGGACGGCGCCCGGCCGGATGTTACCGAGAGCGAGAGCGGGAGCCCCGAGTATCGGCAGCAGT
CAGCAGTGCCCCTGGACGAAGAGACCCACGCAGGCGAGGACGTGGCGGTGTTCGCGCGCGGCCCGCAGGC
GCACCTGGTTCACGGCGTGCAGGAGCAGACCTTCATAGCGCACGTCATGGCCTTCGCCGCCTGCCTGGAG
CCCTACACCGCCTGCGACCTGGCGCCCCCCGCCGGCACCACCGACGCCGCGCACCCGGGTTCTAGAGGAA
GCACCTCCGGCGATAACGATTACAAGGATGATGATGATAAGGCCAGCGGCACCGGTCATCATCACCATCA
CCATTGAGTTTAAACCCGCTGATCAGCCTCGACTGTGCCTTCTAAGGCCTGAGCTCGCTGATCAGCCTCG
ATCGAGGATCCAGACATGATAAGATACATTGATGAGTTTGGACAAACCACAACTAGAATGCAGTGAAAAA
AATGCTTTATTTGTGAAATTTGTGATGCTATTGCTTTATTTGTAACCATTATAAGCTGCAATAAACAAGT
TAACAACAACAATTGCATTCATTTTATGTTTCAGGTTCAGGGGGAGGTGTGGGAGGTTTTTTAAAGCAAG
TAAAACCTCTACAAATGTGGTATGGCTGATTATGATCAGTCGACCTGCAGGCATGCAAGCTTGGCGTAAT
CATGGTCATAGCTGTTTCCTGTGTGAAATTGTTATCCGCTCACAATTCCACACAACATACGAGCCGGAAG
CATAAAGTGTAAAGCCTGGGGTGCCTAATGAGTGAGCTAACTCACATTAATTGCGTTGCGCTCACTGCCC
GCTTTCCAGTCGGGAAACCTGTCGTGCCAGCTGCATTAATGAATCGGCCAACGCGCGGGGAGAGGCGGTT
TGCGTATTGGGCGCTCTTCCGCTTCCTCGCTCACTGACTCGCTGCGCTCGGTCGTTCGGCTGCGGCGAGC
GGTATCAGCTCACTCAAAGGCGGTAATACGGTTATCCACAGAATCAGGGGATAACGCAGGAAAGAACATG
TGAGCAAAAGGCCAGCAAAAGGCCAGGAACCGTAAAAAGGCCGCGTTGCTGGCGTTTTTCCATAGGCTCC
GCCCCCCTGACGAGCATCACAAAAATCGACGCTCAAGTCAGAGGTGGCGAAACCCGACAGGACTATAAAG
ATACCAGGCGTTTCCCCCTGGAAGCTCCCTCGTGCGCTCTCCTGTTCCGACCCTGCCGCTTACCGGATAC
CTGTCCGCCTTTCTCCCTTCGGGAAGCGTGGCGCTTTCTCATAGCTCACGCTGTAGGTATCTCAGTTCGG
TGTAGGTCGTTCGCTCCAAGCTGGGCTGTGTGCACGAACCCCCCGTTCAGCCCGACCGCTGCGCCTTATC
CGGTAACTATCGTCTTGAGTCCAACCCGGTAAGACACGACTTATCGCCACTGGCAGCAGCCACTGGTAAC
AGGATTAGCAGAGCGAGGTATGTAGGCGGTGCTACAGAGTTCTTGAAGTGGTGGCCTAACTACGGCTACA
CTAGAAGAACAGTATTTGGTATCTGCGCTCTGCTGAAGCCAGTTACCTTCGGAAAAAGAGTTGGTAGCTC
TTGATCCGGCAAACAAACCACCGCTGGTAGCGGTGGTTTTTTTGTTTGCAAGCAGCAGATTACGCGCAGA
AAAAAAGGATCTCAAGAAGATCCTTTGATCTTTTCTACGGGGTCTGACGCTCAGTGGAACGAAAACTCAC
GTTAAGGGATTTTGGTCATGAGATTATCAAAAAGGATCTTCACCTAGATCCTTTTAAATTAAAAATGAAG
TTTTAAATCAATCTAAAGTATATATGAGTAAACTTGGTCTGACAGTTACCAATGCTTAATCAGTGAGGCA
CCTATCTCAGCGATCTGTCTATTTCGTTCATCCATAGTTGCCTGACTCCCCGTCGTGTAGATAACTACGA
TACGGGAGGGCTTACCATCTGGCCCCAGTGCTGCAATGATACCGCGAGACCCACGCTCACCGGCTCCAGA
TTTATCAGCAATAAACCAGCCAGCCGGAAGGGCCGAGCGCAGAAGTGGTCCTGCAACTTTATCCGCCTCC
ATCCAGTCTATTAATTGTTGCCGGGAAGCTAGAGTAAGTAGTTCGCCAGTTAATAGTTTGCGCAACGTTG
TTGCCATTGCTACAGGCATCGTGGTGTCACGCTCGTCGTTTGGTATGGCTTCATTCAGCTCCGGTTCCCA
ACGATCAAGGCGAGTTACATGATCCCCCATGTTGTGCAAAAAAGCGGTTAGCTCCTTCGGTCCTCCGATC
GTTGTCAGAAGTAAGTTGGCCGCAGTGTTATCACTCATGGTTATGGCAGCACTGCATAATTCTCTTACTG
TCATGCCATCCGTAAGATGCTTTTCTGTGACTGGTGAGTACTCAACCAAGTCATTCTGAGAATAGTGTAT
GCGGCGACCGAGTTGCTCTTGCCCGGCGTCAATACGGGATAATACCGCGCCACATAGCAGAACTTTAAAA
GTGCTCATCATTGGAAAACGTTCTTCGGGGCGAAAACTCTCAAGGATCTTACCGCTGTTGAGATCCAGTT
CGATGTAACCCACTCGTGCACCCAACTGATCTTCAGCATCTTTTACTTTCACCAGCGTTTCTGGGTGAGC
AAAAACAGGAAGGCAAAATGCCGCAAAAAAGGGAATAAGGGCGACACGGAAATGTTGAATACTCATACTC
TTCCTTTTTCAATATTATTGAAGCATTTATCAGGGTTATTGTCTCATGAGCGGATACATATTTGAATGTA
TTTAGAAAAATAAACAAATAGGGGTTCCGCGCACATTTCCCCGAAAAGTGCCACCTGACGTCTAAGAAAC
CATTATTATCATGACATTAACCTATAAAAATAGGCGTATCACGAGGCCCTTTCGTCTCGCGCGTTTCGGT
GATGACGGTGAAAACCTCTGACACATGCAGCTCCCGGAGACGGTCACAGCTTGTCTGTAAGCGGATGCCG
GGAGCAGACAAGCCCGTCAGGGCGCGTCAGCGGGTGTTGGCGGGTGTCGGGGCTGGCTTAACTATGCGGC
ATCAGAGCAGATTGTACTGAGAGTGCACCATATGCGGTGTGAAATACCGCACAGATGCGTAAGGAGAAAA
TACCGCATCAGGCGCCATTCGCCATTCAGGCTGCGCAACTGTTGGGAAGGGCGATCGGTGCGGGCCTCTT
CGCTATTACGCCAGCTGGCGAAAGGGGGATGTGCTGCAAGGCGATTAAGTTGGGTAACGCCAGGGTTTTC
CCAGTCACGACGTT
Features (pLannotate 1.2.2; 20 found; start..end, strand, type, name):
     23..449     +  promoter       MT promoter: Drosophila metallothionein promoter
    467..520     +  sig_peptide    BiP signal sequence: Drosophila BiP signal sequence
    521..580     +  sig_peptide    GP64 signal sequence: signal sequence from the baculovirus envelope glycoprotein GP64; Autographa californica gp64
    572..2869    +  CDS            BRI1 (fragment): BRI1_ARATH - Experimental evidence at protein level: Swiss-Prot protein existence level 1. Receptor with a dual specificity kinase activity acting on both serine/threonine- and tyrosine-containing substrates. Regulates, in response to brassinosteroid binding, a signaling cascade involved in plant development, including expression of light- and stress-regulated genes, promotion of cell elongation, normal leaf and chloroplast senescence, and flowering. Binds brassinolide, and less effectively castasterone, but not 2,3,22,23-O-tetramethylbrassinolide or ecdysone. May be involved in a feedback reg
   2906..3085    +  CDS            Comp (fragment): COMP_RAT - Experimental evidence at protein level: Swiss-Prot protein existence level 1. May play a role in the structural integrity of cartilage via its interaction with other extracellular matrix proteins such as the collagens and fibronectin. Can mediate the interaction of chondrocytes with the cartilage extracellular matrix through interaction with cell surface integrin receptors. Could play a role in the pathogenesis of osteoarthritis. Potent suppressor of apoptosis in both primary chondrocytes and transformed cells. Suppresses apoptosis by blocking the activation of caspase-3 and by indu
   3073..4525    +  CDS            SEAP (fragment): secreted alkaline phosphatase from human placenta The natural enzyme has a C-terminal transmembrane sequence that is replaced by a GPI anchor.
   4562..4591    +  CDS            2xFLAG (fragment): two tandem FLAG® epitope tags
   4697..4831    -  polyA_signal   SV40 poly(A) signal: SV40 polyadenylation signal
   4854..4938    -  CDS            large T antigen (fragment): large T antigen from SV40 (simian virus 40)
   4938..4962    +  misc_feature   MCS (fragment): pUC18/19 multiple cloning site
   4999..5015    -  protein_bind   lac operator: The lac repressor binds to the lac operator to inhibit transcription in E. coli. This inhibition can be relieved by adding lactose or isopropyl-β-D-thiogalactopyranoside (IPTG). lac repressor encoded by lacI
   5023..5053    -  promoter       lac promoter: promoter for the E. coli lac operon
   5068..5089    -  protein_bind   CAP binding site: CAP binding activates transcription in the presence of cAMP. E. coli catabolite activator protein
   5102..5194    -  CDS            lacI (fragment): lac repressor; lacI; The lac repressor binds to the lac operator to inhibit transcription in E. coli. This inhibition can be relieved by adding lactose or isopropyl-β-D-thiogalactopyranoside (IPTG).
   5377..5965    -  rep_origin     ori: high-copy-number ColE1/pMB1/pBR322/pUC origin of replication
   6136..6996    -  CDS            AmpR: β-lactamase; bla; confers resistance to ampicillin, carbenicillin, and related antibiotics
   6997..7101    -  promoter       AmpR promoter: bla
   7196..7231    +  CDS            rop (fragment): Rop protein, which maintains plasmids at low copy number; rop
   7333..7432    +  misc_feature   bom (fragment): basis of mobility region from pBR322
   7438..21      -  CDS            lacZα (fragment) (across the origin): LacZα fragment of β-galactosidase; lacZ fragment
