[The description below was written by a language model from this plasmid's Addgene catalogue record and pLannotate feature annotations shown in this document.]
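Description:
BRI1 BRI1_pECIA14 is an insect-cell expression plasmid built on the pECIA14 backbone, designed for secreted protein production in Drosophila cell culture. It is maintained in E. coli through a high-copy ColE1/pUC-type origin and selected with ampicillin via the AmpR (β-lactamase) gene. The remaining bacterial annotations (lac promoter/operator, and fragments of lacZα, lacI, rop and bom) are vestiges of the pUC/pBR322-derived backbone rather than functional parts of the design.

The expression cassette is driven by the Drosophila metallothionein promoter, which is induced by adding copper sulfate. Downstream, the feature table annotates a Drosophila BiP signal sequence followed by a baculovirus GP64 signal sequence, which direct the product into the secretory pathway. The insert is the extracellular domain of the Arabidopsis thaliana brassinosteroid receptor BRI1 (AT4G39400), a leucine-rich repeat receptor kinase, introduced by ligation-independent cloning. It is fused at its C-terminus to the pentamerising coiled-coil helix of rat COMP, human placental alkaline phosphatase, a FLAG epitope and a hexahistidine tag. The His tag is stated by the depositor but is not annotated in the feature table. An SV40 polyadenylation signal lies downstream of the cassette, although it is annotated on the opposite strand.

This is the "prey" construct of a paired extracellular interaction assay and is meant to be used with the matching bait vector, BRI1 BRI1_pECIA2. Pentamerisation through COMP increases avidity so that weak ectodomain interactions become detectable, and the alkaline phosphatase provides an enzymatic readout of prey binding. The plasmid belongs to a collection used to map an extracellular interaction network among Arabidopsis LRR receptor kinases.
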