Addgene plasmid #114886: BRI1 BRI1_pECIA14
Purpose: Prey vector BRI1 BRI1_pECIA14 should be used with bait vector BRI1 BRI1_pECIA2.
Depositing lab: Youssef Belkhadir. Depositing organization: Gregor Mendel Institute of Molecular Plant Biology. Publication: An extracellular network of Arabidopsis leucine-rich repeat receptor kinases. Smakowska-Luzan E, Mott GA, Parys K, Stegmann M, Howton TC, Layeghifard M, Neuhold J, Lehner A, Kong J, Grunwald K, Weinberger N, Satbhai SB, Mayer D, Busch W, Madalinski M, Stolt-Bergner P, Provart NJ, Mukhtar MS, Zipfel C, Desveaux D, Guttman DS, Belkhadir Y. Nature. 2018 Jan 18;553(7688):342-346. doi: 10.1038/nature25184. Epub 2018 Jan 10. PubMed 29320478.
Backbone
  Vector backbone: pECIA14
  Backbone manufacturer: Chris Garcia (Addgene plasmid # 47051)
  Vector type: Insect Expression
Growth in bacteria
  Bacterial resistance: Ampicillin, 100 μg/mL
  Growth temperature: 37°C
  Growth strain: DH5alpha
  Copy number: High Copy
Gene/Insert
  Gene/Insert name: AT4G39400
  Species: A. thaliana (mustard weed)
  Entrez Gene: BRI1 (a.k.a. AT4G39400, ATBRI1, BIN1, BR INSENSITIVE 1, BRASSINOSTEROID INSENSITIVE 1, CABBAGE 2, CBB2, DWARF 2, DWF2, F23K16.30, F23K16_30)
  Promoter: Metallothionein (Copper-Inducible)
  Cloning method: Ligation Independent Cloning
Terms and licenses: Academic/Nonprofit Terms; Industry Terms: Not Available to Industry
Depositor comments: Plasmid for secreted expression in Drosophila cell culture by induction via CuSO4. Insert is an extracellular domain of indicated LRR-RK, C-terminally tagged with Pentameric rat COMP helix, Alkaline Phosphatase (human, placental), Flag, and hexahistidine tags. Insert Protein Sequence: MVSAIVLYVLLAAAAHSAFAAMGSQSLYREIHQLISFKDVLPDKNLLPDWSSNKNPCTFDGVTCRDDKVTSIDLSSKPLNVGFSAVSSSLLSLTGLESLFLSNSHINGSVSGFKCSASLTSLDLSRNSLSGPVTTLTSLGSCSGLKFLNVSSNTLDFPGKVSGGLKLNSLEVLDLSANSISGANVVGWVLSDGCGELKHLAISGNKISGDVDVSRCVNLEFLDVSSNNFSTGIPFLGDCSALQHLDISGNKLSGDFSRAISTCTELKLLNISSNQFVGPIPPLPLKSLQYLSLAENKFTGEIPDFLSGACDTLTGLDLSGNHFYGAVPPFFGSCSLLESLALSSNNFSGELPMDTLLKMRGLKVLDLSFNEFSGELPESLTNLSASLLTLDLSSNNFSGPILPNLCQNPKNTLQELYLQNNGFTGKIPPTLSNCSELVSLHLSFNYLSGTIPSSLGSLSKLRDLKLWLNMLEGEIPQELMYVKTLETLILDFNDLTGEIPSGLSNCTNLNWISLSNNRLTGEIPKWIGRLENLAILKLSNNSFSGNIPAELGDCRSLIWLDLNTNLFNGTIPAAMFKQSGKIAANFIAGKRYVYIKNDGMKKECHGAGNLLEFQGIRSEQLNRLSTRNPCNITSRVYGGHTSPTFDNNGSMMFLDMSYNMLSGYIPKEIGSMPYLFILNLGHNDISGSIPDEVGDLRGLNILDLSSNKLDGRIPQAMSALTMLTEIDLSNNNLSGPIPEMGQFETFPPAKFLNNPGLCGYPLPRCDPSNADGYAHHQRSHGRR
How to cite: BRI1 BRI1_pECIA14 was a gift from Youssef Belkhadir (Addgene plasmid # 114886 ; http://n2t.net/addgene:114886 ; RRID:Addgene_114886)
